Addgene plasmid #108933: pSEMS-CV SUy-Halo7Tag
Purpose: Selflabeling tag at ATP Synthase
Depositing lab: Karin Busch. Publication: Restricted diffusion of OXPHOS complexes in dynamic mitochondria delays their exchange between cristae and engenders a transitory mosaic distribution. Wilkens V, Kohl W, Busch K. J Cell Sci. 2013 Jan 1;126(Pt 1):103-16. doi: 10.1242/jcs.108852. Epub 2012 Oct 4. PubMed 23038773.
Backbone
  Vector backbone: pSEMS(26m)
  Backbone manufacturer: Covalys, NEB
  Backbone size w/o insert (bp): 5325
  Total vector size (bp): 7026
  Modifications to backbone: original snap-Tag substituted by Halo7-Tag
  Vector type: Mammalian Expression
  Selectable markers: Neomycin (select with G418)
Growth in bacteria
  Bacterial resistance: Ampicillin, 100 μg/mL
  Growth temperature: 37°C
  Growth strain: DH5alpha
  Copy number: High Copy
Gene/Insert
  Gene/Insert name: ATP synthase F1 subunit gamma (alt name: ATP5F1C)
  Species: H. sapiens (human)
  Insert size (bp): 891
  GenBank ID: NM_001001973.2
  Entrez Gene: ATP5F1C (a.k.a. ATP5C, ATP5C1, ATP5CL1)
  Promoter: CMV
  Tag / fusion protein: Halo7 tag (C terminal on insert)
  Cloning method: Restriction Enzyme; 5′ cloning site ClaI (not destroyed); 3′ cloning site EcoRI (not destroyed)
  Sequencing primers: 5′ ATCGATATGTTCTCTCGCGCGGGTGTCGCTGGGCTGTCGGCC; 3′ GAAATTATCTCTGGTGCTGCAGCTCTGGCGGAATTCCG
Terms and licenses: Academic/Nonprofit Terms; Industry Terms: Not Available to Industry
How to cite: pSEMS-CV SUy-Halo7Tag was a gift from Karin Busch (Addgene plasmid # 108933 ; http://n2t.net/addgene:108933 ; RRID:Addgene_108933)
