[The description below was written by a language model from this plasmid's Addgene catalogue record and pLannotate feature annotations shown in this document.]
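Description:
pSEMS-CV SUy-Halo7Tag is a 7,026 bp mammalian expression plasmid built on the pSEMS(26m) backbone, in which the original SNAP-tag has been replaced by the Halo7 tag. It is maintained in E. coli as a high-copy plasmid through a ColE1/pUC-type origin and selected with ampicillin via the β-lactamase gene. Remnants of lac regulatory sequence and a pBR322 bom fragment are also annotated in the bacterial portion. The depositor's sequence and the repository's sequencing result give essentially identical feature maps.

The payload is the human ATP synthase F1 subunit gamma coding sequence (ATP5F1C, 891 bp), cloned between ClaI and EcoRI sites and fused at its C terminus to HaloTag, a modified bacterial dehalogenase that binds chloroalkane ligands covalently. Expression is driven by the CMV immediate early enhancer and promoter, and a T7 promoter lies just upstream of the insert. Downstream of the fusion, a chimeric intron and an EMCV IRES precede the neomycin phosphotransferase gene, followed by SV40 polyadenylation signals. This layout implies a single bicistronic transcript, so G418 resistance is coupled to expression of the tagged subunit, which helps when selecting stably expressing cells. The short annotated HIV-1 LTR and SV40 large T antigen fragments appear to be incidental sequence matches rather than functional elements.

The stated purpose is to place a self-labelling tag on ATP synthase (complex V), so that the enzyme can be marked in cells with a chosen HaloTag ligand, such as a fluorescent dye. The associated publication concerns the diffusion and distribution of oxidative phosphorylation complexes among mitochondrial cristae, which suggests use in imaging the localisation and mobility of this complex.
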