Features (pLannotate 1.2.2; 20 found; start..end, strand, type, name):
     36..80      -  misc_feature   bom (fragment): basis of mobility region from pBR322
    235..614     +  enhancer       CMV enhancer: human cytomegalovirus immediate early enhancer
    615..818     +  promoter       CMV promoter: human cytomegalovirus (CMV) immediate early promoter
    814..847     +  LTR            5' LTR (truncated) (fragment): truncated 5' long terminal repeat (LTR) from HIV-1
    863..881     +  promoter       T7 promoter: promoter for bacteriophage T7 RNA polymerase
    915..1805    +  CDS            ATP5F1C: ATPG_HUMAN - Also known as ATP5C From Homo sapiens (Human).
   1827..2710    +  CDS            HaloTag® (fragment): modified bacterial dehalogenase that forms covalent bonds with chloroalkane derivatives
   2817..3046    +  intron         chimeric intron: chimera between introns from adenovirus and immunoglobulin heavy chain genes
   3215..3677    +  misc_feature   IRES: internal ribosome entry site (IRES) of the encephalomyocarditis virus (EMCV)
   3713..4516    +  CDS            NeoR/KanR: aminoglycoside phosphotransferase from Tn5; aph(3')-II (or nptII); confers resistance to neomycin, kanamycin, and G418 (Geneticin®)
   4539..4623    +  CDS            large T antigen (fragment): large T antigen from SV40 (simian virus 40)
   4646..4767    +  polyA_signal   SV40 poly(A) signal: SV40 polyadenylation signal
   4778..4829    +  polyA_signal   SV40 poly(A) signal (fragment): SV40 polyadenylation signal
   4893..4909    -  protein_bind   lac operator: The lac repressor binds to the lac operator to inhibit transcription in E. coli. This inhibition can be relieved by adding lactose or isopropyl-β-D-thiogalactopyranoside (IPTG). lac repressor encoded by lacI
   4917..4947    -  promoter       lac promoter: promoter for the E. coli lac operon
   4962..4983    -  protein_bind   CAP binding site: CAP binding activates transcription in the presence of cAMP. E. coli catabolite activator protein
   4996..5088    -  CDS            lacI (fragment): lac repressor; lacI; The lac repressor binds to the lac operator to inhibit transcription in E. coli. This inhibition can be relieved by adding lactose or isopropyl-β-D-thiogalactopyranoside (IPTG).
   5271..5859    -  rep_origin     ori: high-copy-number ColE1/pMB1/pBR322/pUC origin of replication
   6030..6890    -  CDS            AmpR: β-lactamase; bla; confers resistance to ampicillin, carbenicillin, and related antibiotics
   6891..6995    -  promoter       AmpR promoter: bla
>Addgene plasmid #108933 | pSEMS-CV SUy-Halo7Tag | depositor full sequence | sequence record 205339 | pSEMS-CV SUy-Halo7Tag sequence 7026 bps
GACGGATCGGGAGATCTCCCGATCCCCTATGGTCGACTCTCAGTACAATCTGCTCTGATGCCGCATAGTT
AAGCCAGTATCTGCTCCCTGCTTGTGTGTTGGAGGTCGCTGAGTAGTGCGCGAGCAAAATTTAAGCTACA
ACAAGGCAAGGCTTGACCGACAATTGCATGAAGAATCTGCTTAGGGTTAGGCGTTTTGCGCTGCTTCGCG
ATGTACGGGCCAGATATACGCGTTGACATTGATTATTGACTAGTTATTAATAGTAATCAATTACGGGGTC
ATTAGTTCATAGCCCATATATGGAGTTCCGCGTTACATAACTTACGGTAAATGGCCCGCCTGGCTGACCG
CCCAACGACCCCCGCCCATTGACGTCAATAATGACGTATGTTCCCATAGTAACGCCAATAGGGACTTTCC
ATTGACGTCAATGGGTGGACTATTTACGGTAAACTGCCCACTTGGCAGTACATCAAGTGTATCATATGCC
AAGTACGCCCCCTATTGACGTCAATGACGGTAAATGGCCCGCCTGGCATTATGCCCAGTACATGACCTTA
TGGGACTTTCCTACTTGGCAGTACATCTACGTATTAGTCATCGCTATTACCATGGTGATGCGGTTTTGGC
AGTACATCAATGGGCGTGGATAGCGGTTTGACTCACGGGGATTTCCAAGTCTCCACCCCATTGACGTCAA
TGGGAGTTTGTTTTGGCACCAAAATCAACGGGACTTTCCAAAATGTCGTAACAACTCCGCCCCATTGACG
CAAATGGGCGGTAGGCGTGTACGGTGGGAGGTCTATATAAGCAGAGCTCTCTGGCTAACTAGAGAACCCA
CTGCTTACTGGCTTATCGAAATTAATACGACTCACTATAGGGAGACCCAAGCTTGGTACCGAGCTCGGAT
CGATATGTTCTCTCGCGCGGGTGTCGCTGGGCTGTCGGCCTGGACCTTGCAGCCGCAATGGATTCAAGTT
CGAAATATGGCAACTTTGAAAGATATCACCAGGAGACTAAAGTCCATCAAAAACATCCAGAAAATTACCA
AGTCTATGAAAATGGTAGCGGCAGCAAAATATGCCCGAGCTGAGAGAGAGCTGAAACCAGCTCGAATATA
TGGATTGGGATCTTTAGCTCTGTATGAAAAAGCTGATATCAAGGGGCCTGAAGACAAGAAGAAACACCTC
CTTATTGGTGTGTCCTCAGATCGAGGACTGTGTGGTGCTATTCATTCCTCCATTGCTAAACAGATGAAAA
GCGAGGTTGCTACACTAACAGCAGCTGGGAAAGAAGTTATGCTTGTTGGAATTGGTGACAAAATCAGAGG
CATACTTTATAGGACTCATTCTGACCAGTTTCTGGTGGCATTCAAAGAAGTGGGAAGAAAGCCCCCCACT
TTTGGAGATGCGTCAGTCATTGCCCTTGAATTACTAAATTCTGGATATGAATTTGATGAAGGCTCCATCA
TCTTTAATAAATTCAGGTCTGTCATCTCCTATAAGACAGAAGAAAAGCCCATCTTTTCCCTTAATACCGT
TGCAAGTGCTGACAGCATGAGTATCTATGACGATATTGATGCTGACGTGCTGCAAAATTACCAAGAATAC
AATCTGGCCAACATCATCTACTACTCTCTGAAGGAGTCCACCACTAGTGAGCAGAGTGCCAGGATGACAG
CCATGGACAATGCCAGCAAGAATGCTTCTGAGATGATTGACAAATTGACATTGACATTCAACCGTACCCG
CCAAGCTGTCATCACAAAAGAGTTGATTGAAATTATCTCTGGTGCTGCAGCTCTGGCGGAATTCCATATG
GGATCCGAAATCGGTACTGGCTTTCCATTCGACCCCCATTATGTGGAAGTCCTGGGCGAGCGCATGCACT
ACGTCGATGTTGGTCCGCGCGATGGCACCCCTGTGCTGTTCCTGCACGGTAACCCGACCTCCTCCTACGT
GTGGCGCAACATCATCCCGCATGTTGCACCGACCCATCGCTGCATTGCTCCAGACCTGATCGGTATGGGC
AAATCCGACAAACCAGACCTGGGTTATTTCTTCGACGACCACGTCCGCTTCATGGATGCCTTCATCGAAG
CCCTGGGTCTGGAAGAGGTCGTCCTGGTCATTCACGACTGGGGCTCCGCTCTGGGTTTCCACTGGGCCAA
GCGCAATCCAGAGCGCGTCAAAGGTATTGCATTTATGGAGTTCATCCGCCCTATCCCGACCTGGGACGAA
TGGCCAGAATTTGCCCGCGAGACCTTCCAGGCCTTCCGCACCACCGACGTCGGCCGCAAGCTGATCATCG
ATCAGAACGTTTTTATCGAGGGTACGCTGCCGATGGGTGTCGTCCGCCCGCTGACTGAAGTCGAGATGGA
CCATTACCGCGAGCCGTTCCTGAATCCTGTTGACCGCGAGCCACTGTGGCGCTTCCCAAACGAGCTGCCA
ATCGCCGGTGAGCCAGCGAACATCGTCGCGCTGGTCGAAGAATACATGGACTGGCTGCACCAGTCCCCTG
TCCCGAAGCTGCTGTTCTGGGGCACCCCAGGCGTTCTGATCCCACCGGCCGAAGCCGCTCGCCTGGCCAA
AAGCCTGCCTAACTGCAAGGCTGTGGACATCGGCCCGGGTCTGAATCTGCTGCAAGAAGACAACCCGGAC
CTGATCGGCAGCGAGATCGCGCGCTGGCTGTCTACTCTGGAGATTTCCGGTCCTGCAGGTATAGGCGCGC
CAGGATCCCTCGAGTGAGGCGGCCGCATAGATAACTGATCCAGTGTGCTGGAATTAATTCGCTGTCTGCG
AGGGCCAGCTGTTGGGGTGAGTACTCCCTCTCAAAAGCGGGCATGACTTCTGCGCTAAGATTGTCAGTTT
CCAAAAACGAGGAGGATTTGATATTCACCTGGCCCGCGGTGATGCCTTTGAGGGTGGCCGCGTCCATCTG
GTCAGAAAAGACAATCTTTTTGTTGTCAAGCTTGAGGTGTGGCAGGCTTGAGATCTGGCCATACACTTGA
GTGACAATGACATCCACTTTGCCTTTCTCTCCACAGGTGTCCACTCCCAGGTCCAACTGCAGGTCGAGCA
TGCATCTAGGGCGGCCAATTCCGCCCCTCTCCCTCCCCCCCCCCTAACGTTACTGGCCGAAGCCGCTTGG
AATAAGGCCGGTGTGCGTTTGTCTATATGTTATTTTCCACCATATTGCCGTCTTTTGGCAATGTGAGGGC
CCGGAAACCTGGCCCTGTCTTCTTGACGAGCATTCCTAGGGGTCTTTCCCCTCTCGCCAAAGGAATGCAA
GGTCTGTTGAATGTCGTGAAGGAAGCAGTTCCTCTGGAAGCTTCTTGAAGACAAACAACGTCTGTAGCGA
CCCTTTGCAGGCAGCGGAACCCCCCACCTGGCGACAGGTGCCTCTGCGGCCAAAAGCCACGTGTATAAGA
TACACCTGCAAAGGCGGCACAACCCCAGTGCCACGTTGTGAGTTGGATAGTTGTGGAAAGAGTCAAATGG
CTCTCCTCAAGCGTATTCAACAAGGGGCTGAAGGATGCCCAGAAGGTACCCCATTGTATGGGATCTGATC
TGGGGCCTCGGTGCACATGCTTTACATGTGTTTAGTCGAGGTTAAAAAAACGTCTAGGCCCCCCGAACCA
CGGGGACGTGGTTTTCCTTTGAAAAACACGATGATAAGCTTGCCACAACCCGGGATAATTCCTGCAGCCA
ATATGGGATCGGCCATTGAACAAGATGGATTGCACGCAGGTTCTCCGGCCGCTTGGGTGGAGAGGCTATT
CGGCTATGACTGGGCACAACAGACAATCGGCTGCTCTGATGCCGCCGTGTTCCGGCTGTCAGCGCAGGGG
CGCCCGGTTCTTTTTGTCAAGACCGACCTGTCCGGTGCCCTGAATGAACTGCAGGACGAGGCAGCGCGGC
TATCGTGGCTGGCCACGACGGGCGTTCCTTGCGCAGCTGTGCTCGACGTTGTCACTGAAGCGGGAAGGGA
CTGGCTGCTATTGGGCGAAGTGCCGGGGCAGGATCTCCTGTCATCTCACCTTGCTCCTGCCGAGAAAGTA
TCCATCATGGCTGATGCAATGCGGCGGCTGCATACGCTTGATCCGGCTACCTGCCCATTCGACCACCAAG
CGAAACATCGCATCGAGCGAGCACGTACTCGGATGGAAGCCGGTCTTGTCGATCAGGATGATCTGGACGA
AGAGCATCAGGGGCTCGCGCCAGCCGAACTGTTCGCCAGGCTCAAGGCGCGCATGCCCGACGGCGATGAT
CTCGTCGTGACCCATGGCGATGCCTGCTTGCCGAATATCATGGTGGAAAATGGCCGCTTTTCTGGATTCA
TCGACTGTGGCCGGCTGGGTGTGGCGGACCGCTATCAGGACATAGCGTTGGCTACCCGTGATATTGCTGA
AGAGCTTGGCGGCGAATGGGCTGACCGCTTCCTCGTGCTTTACGGTATCGCCGCTCCCGATTCGCAGCGC
ATCGCCTTCTATCGCCTTCTTGACGAGTTCTTCTGAGGGGATCAATTCTCTAGATAACTGATCATAATCA
GCCATACCACATTTGTAGAGGTTTTACTTGCTTTAAAAAACCTCCCACACCTCCCCCTGAACCTGAAACA
TAAAATGAATGCAATTGTTGTTGTTAACTTGTTTATTGCAGCTTATAATGGTTACAAATAAAGCAATAGC
ATCACAAATTTCACAAATAAAGCATTTTTTTCACTGCATTCTAGTTGTGGTTTGTCCAAACTCATCAATG
TATCTTAACGCGTCGAGTGCATTCTAGTTGTGGTTTGTCCAAACTCATCAATGTATCTTATCATGTCTGT
ATACCGTCGACCTCTAGCTAGAGCTTGGCGTAATCATGGTCATAGCTGTTTCCTGTGTGAAATTGTTATC
CGCTCACAATTCCACACAACATACGAGCCGGAAGCATAAAGTGTAAAGCCTGGGGTGCCTAATGAGTGAG
CTAACTCACATTAATTGCGTTGCGCTCACTGCCCGCTTTCCAGTCGGGAAACCTGTCGTGCCAGCTGCAT
TAATGAATCGGCCAACGCGCGGGGAGAGGCGGTTTGCGTATTGGGCGCTCTTCCGCTTCCTCGCTCACTG
ACTCGCTGCGCTCGGTCGTTCGGCTGCGGCGAGCGGTATCAGCTCACTCAAAGGCGGTAATACGGTTATC
CACAGAATCAGGGGATAACGCAGGAAAGAACATGTGAGCAAAAGGCCAGCAAAAGGCCAGGAACCGTAAA
AAGGCCGCGTTGCTGGCGTTTTTCCATAGGCTCCGCCCCCCTGACGAGCATCACAAAAATCGACGCTCAA
GTCAGAGGTGGCGAAACCCGACAGGACTATAAAGATACCAGGCGTTTCCCCCTGGAAGCTCCCTCGTGCG
CTCTCCTGTTCCGACCCTGCCGCTTACCGGATACCTGTCCGCCTTTCTCCCTTCGGGAAGCGTGGCGCTT
TCTCAATGCTCACGCTGTAGGTATCTCAGTTCGGTGTAGGTCGTTCGCTCCAAGCTGGGCTGTGTGCACG
AACCCCCCGTTCAGCCCGACCGCTGCGCCTTATCCGGTAACTATCGTCTTGAGTCCAACCCGGTAAGACA
CGACTTATCGCCACTGGCAGCAGCCACTGGTAACAGGATTAGCAGAGCGAGGTATGTAGGCGGTGCTACA
GAGTTCTTGAAGTGGTGGCCTAACTACGGCTACACTAGAAGGACAGTATTTGGTATCTGCGCTCTGCTGA
AGCCAGTTACCTTCGGAAAAAGAGTTGGTAGCTCTTGATCCGGCAAACAAACCACCGCTGGTAGCGGTGG
TTTTTTTGTTTGCAAGCAGCAGATTACGCGCAGAAAAAAAGGATCTCAAGAAGATCCTTTGATCTTTTCT
ACGGGGTCTGACGCTCAGTGGAACGAAAACTCACGTTAAGGGATTTTGGTCATGAGATTATCAAAAAGGA
TCTTCACCTAGATCCTTTTAAATTAAAAATGAAGTTTTAAATCAATCTAAAGTATATATGAGTAAACTTG
GTCTGACAGTTACCAATGCTTAATCAGTGAGGCACCTATCTCAGCGATCTGTCTATTTCGTTCATCCATA
GTTGCCTGACTCCCCGTCGTGTAGATAACTACGATACGGGAGGGCTTACCATCTGGCCCCAGTGCTGCAA
TGATACCGCGAGACCCACGCTCACCGGCTCCAGATTTATCAGCAATAAACCAGCCAGCCGGAAGGGCCGA
GCGCAGAAGTGGTCCTGCAACTTTATCCGCCTCCATCCAGTCTATTAATTGTTGCCGGGAAGCTAGAGTA
AGTAGTTCGCCAGTTAATAGTTTGCGCAACGTTGTTGCCATTGCTACAGGCATCGTGGTGTCACGCTCGT
CGTTTGGTATGGCTTCATTCAGCTCCGGTTCCCAACGATCAAGGCGAGTTACATGATCCCCCATGTTGTG
CAAAAAAGCGGTTAGCTCCTTCGGTCCTCCGATCGTTGTCAGAAGTAAGTTGGCCGCAGTGTTATCACTC
ATGGTTATGGCAGCACTGCATAATTCTCTTACTGTCATGCCATCCGTAAGATGCTTTTCTGTGACTGGTG
AGTACTCAACCAAGTCATTCTGAGAATAGTGTATGCGGCGACCGAGTTGCTCTTGCCCGGCGTCAATACG
GGATAATACCGCGCCACATAGCAGAACTTTAAAAGTGCTCATCATTGGAAAACGTTCTTCGGGGCGAAAA
CTCTCAAGGATCTTACCGCTGTTGAGATCCAGTTCGATGTAACCCACTCGTGCACCCAACTGATCTTCAG
CATCTTTTACTTTCACCAGCGTTTCTGGGTGAGCAAAAACAGGAAGGCAAAATGCCGCAAAAAAGGGAAT
AAGGGCGACACGGAAATGTTGAATACTCATACTCTTCCTTTTTCAATATTATTGAAGCATTTATCAGGGT
TATTGTCTCATGAGCGGATACATATTTGAATGTATTTAGAAAAATAAACAAATAGGGGTTCCGCGCACAT
TTCCCCGAAAAGTGCCACCTGACGTC
