Features (pLannotate 1.2.2; 20 found; start..end, strand, type, name):
     28..80      -  misc_feature   bom (fragment): basis of mobility region from pBR322
    235..614     +  enhancer       CMV enhancer: human cytomegalovirus immediate early enhancer
    615..818     +  promoter       CMV promoter: human cytomegalovirus (CMV) immediate early promoter
    814..847     +  LTR            5' LTR (truncated) (fragment): truncated 5' long terminal repeat (LTR) from HIV-1
    863..881     +  promoter       T7 promoter: promoter for bacteriophage T7 RNA polymerase
    915..1805    +  CDS            ATP5F1C: ATPG_HUMAN - Also known as ATP5C From Homo sapiens (Human).
   1827..2710    +  CDS            HaloTag® (fragment): modified bacterial dehalogenase that forms covalent bonds with chloroalkane derivatives
   2817..3046    +  intron         chimeric intron: chimera between introns from adenovirus and immunoglobulin heavy chain genes
   3215..3677    +  misc_feature   IRES: internal ribosome entry site (IRES) of the encephalomyocarditis virus (EMCV)
   3713..4516    +  CDS            NeoR/KanR: aminoglycoside phosphotransferase from Tn5; aph(3')-II (or nptII); confers resistance to neomycin, kanamycin, and G418 (Geneticin®)
   4539..4623    +  CDS            large T antigen (fragment): large T antigen from SV40 (simian virus 40)
   4646..4767    +  polyA_signal   SV40 poly(A) signal: SV40 polyadenylation signal
   4778..4829    +  polyA_signal   SV40 poly(A) signal (fragment): SV40 polyadenylation signal
   4893..4909    -  protein_bind   lac operator: The lac repressor binds to the lac operator to inhibit transcription in E. coli. This inhibition can be relieved by adding lactose or isopropyl-β-D-thiogalactopyranoside (IPTG). lac repressor encoded by lacI
   4917..4947    -  promoter       lac promoter: promoter for the E. coli lac operon
   4962..4983    -  protein_bind   CAP binding site: CAP binding activates transcription in the presence of cAMP. E. coli catabolite activator protein
   4996..5088    -  CDS            lacI (fragment): lac repressor; lacI; The lac repressor binds to the lac operator to inhibit transcription in E. coli. This inhibition can be relieved by adding lactose or isopropyl-β-D-thiogalactopyranoside (IPTG).
   5271..5859    -  rep_origin     ori: high-copy-number ColE1/pMB1/pBR322/pUC origin of replication
   6030..6890    -  CDS            AmpR: β-lactamase; bla; confers resistance to ampicillin, carbenicillin, and related antibiotics
   6891..6995    -  promoter       AmpR promoter: bla
>Addgene plasmid #108933 | pSEMS-CV SUy-Halo7Tag | addgene full sequence | sequence record 213884 | Addgene NGS Result
GACGGATCGGGAGATCTCCCGATCCCCTATGGTGCACTCTCAGTACAATCTGCTCTGATGCCGCATAGTT
AAGCCAGTATCTGCTCCCTGCTTGTGTGTTGGAGGTCGCTGAGTAGTGCGCGAGCAAAATTTAAGCTACA
ACAAGGCAAGGCTTGACCGACAATTGCATGAAGAATCTGCTTAGGGTTAGGCGTTTTGCGCTGCTTCGCG
ATGTACGGGCCAGATATACGCGTTGACATTGATTATTGACTAGTTATTAATAGTAATCAATTACGGGGTC
ATTAGTTCATAGCCCATATATGGAGTTCCGCGTTACATAACTTACGGTAAATGGCCCGCCTGGCTGACCG
CCCAACGACCCCCGCCCATTGACGTCAATAATGACGTATGTTCCCATAGTAACGCCAATAGGGACTTTCC
ATTGACGTCAATGGGTGGAGTATTTACGGTAAACTGCCCACTTGGCAGTACATCAAGTGTATCATATGCC
AAGTACGCCCCCTATTGACGTCAATGACGGTAAATGGCCCGCCTGGCATTATGCCCAGTACATGACCTTA
TGGGACTTTCCTACTTGGCAGTACATCTACGTATTAGTCATCGCTATTACCATGGTGATGCGGTTTTGGC
AGTACATCAATGGGCGTGGATAGCGGTTTGACTCACGGGGATTTCCAAGTCTCCACCCCATTGACGTCAA
TGGGAGTTTGTTTTGGCACCAAAATCAACGGGACTTTCCAAAATGTCGTAACAACTCCGCCCCATTGACG
CAAATGGGCGGTAGGCGTGTACGGTGGGAGGTCTATATAAGCAGAGCTCTCTGGCTAACTAGAGAACCCA
CTGCTTACTGGCTTATCGAAATTAATACGACTCACTATAGGGAGACCCAAGCTTGGTACCGAGCTCGGAT
CGATATGTTCTCTCGCGCGGGTGTCGCTGGGCTGTCGGCCTGGACCTTGCAGCCGCAATGGATTCAAGTT
CGAAATATGGCAACTTTGAAAGATATCACCAGGAGACTAAAGTCCATCAAAAACATCCAGAAAATTACCA
AGTCTATGAAAATGGTAGCGGCAGCAAAATATGCCCGAGCTGAGAGAGAGCTGAAACCAGCTCGAATATA
TGGATTGGGATCTTTAGCTCTGTATGAAAAAGCTGATATCAAGGGGCCTGAAGACAAGAAGAAACACCTC
CTTATTGGTGTGTCCTCAGATCGAGGACTGTGTGGTGCTATTCATTCCTCCATTGCTAAACAGATGAAAA
GCGAGGTTGCTACACTAACAGCAGCTGGGAAAGAAGTTATGCTTGTTGGAATTGGTGACAAAATCAGAGG
CATACTTTATAGGACTCATTCTGACCAGTTTCTGGTGGCATTCAAAGAAGTGGGAAGAAAGCCCCCCACT
TTTGGAGATGCGTCAGTCATTGCCCTTGAATTACTAAATTCTGGATATGAATTTGATGAAGGCTCCATCA
TCTTTAATAAATTCAGGTCTGTCATCTCCTATAAGACAGAAGAAAAGCCCATCTTTTCCCTTAATACCGT
TGCAAGTGCTGACAGCATGAGTATCTATGACGATATTGATGCTGACGTGCTGCAAAATTACCAAGAATAC
AATCTGGCCAACATCATCTACTACTCTCTGAAGGAGTCCACCACTAGTGAGCAGAGTGCCAGGATGACAG
CCATGGACAATGCCAGCAAGAATGCTTCTGAGATGATTGACAAATTGACATTGACATTCAACCGTACCCG
CCAAGCTGTCATCACAAAAGAGTTGATTGAAATTATCTCTGGTGCTGCAGCTCTGGCGGAATTCCATATG
GGATCCGAAATCGGTACTGGCTTTCCATTCGACCCCCATTATGTGGAAGTCCTGGGCGAGCGCATGCACT
ACGTCGATGTTGGTCCGCGCGATGGCACCCCTGTGCTGTTCCTGCACGGTAACCCGACCTCCTCCTACGT
GTGGCGCAACATCATCCCGCATGTTGCACCGACCCATCGCTGCATTGCTCCAGACCTGATCGGTATGGGC
AAATCCGACAAACCAGACCTGGGTTATTTCTTCGACGACCACGTCCGCTTCATGGATGCCTTCATCGAAG
CCCTGGGTCTGGAAGAGGTCGTCCTGGTCATTCACGACTGGGGCTCCGCTCTGGGTTTCCACTGGGCCAA
GCGCAATCCAGAGCGCGTCAAAGGTATTGCATTTATGGAGTTCATCCGCCCTATCCCGACCTGGGACGAA
TGGCCAGAATTTGCCCGCGAGACCTTCCAGGCCTTCCGCACCACCGACGTCGGCCGCAAGCTGATCATCG
ATCAGAACGTTTTTATCGAGGGTACGCTGCCGATGGGTGTCGTCCGCCCGCTGACTGAAGTCGAGATGGA
CCATTACCGCGAGCCGTTCCTGAATCCTGTTGACCGCGAGCCACTGTGGCGCTTCCCAAACGAGCTGCCA
ATCGCCGGTGAGCCAGCGAACATCGTCGCGCTGGTCGAAGAATACATGGACTGGCTGCACCAGTCCCCTG
TCCCGAAGCTGCTGTTCTGGGGCACCCCAGGCGTTCTGATCCCACCGGCCGAAGCCGCTCGCCTGGCCAA
AAGCCTGCCTAACTGCAAGGCTGTGGACATCGGCCCGGGTCTGAATCTGCTGCAAGAAGACAACCCGGAC
CTGATCGGCAGCGAGATCGCGCGCTGGCTGTCTACTCTGGAGATTTCCGGTCCTGCAGGTATAGGCGCGC
CAGGATCCCTCGAGTGAGGCGGCCGCATAGATAACTGATCCAGTGTGCTGGAATTAATTCGCTGTCTGCG
AGGGCCAGCTGTTGGGGTGAGTACTCCCTCTCAAAAGCGGGCATGACTTCTGCGCTAAGATTGTCAGTTT
CCAAAAACGAGGAGGATTTGATATTCACCTGGCCCGCGGTGATGCCTTTGAGGGTGGCCGCGTCCATCTG
GTCAGAAAAGACAATCTTTTTGTTGTCAAGCTTGAGGTGTGGCAGGCTTGAGATCTGGCCATACACTTGA
GTGACAATGACATCCACTTTGCCTTTCTCTCCACAGGTGTCCACTCCCAGGTCCAACTGCAGGTCGAGCA
TGCATCTAGGGCGGCCAATTCCGCCCCTCTCCCYCCCCCCCCCCTAACGTTACTGGCCGAAGCCGCTTGG
AATAAGGCCGGTGTGCGTTTGTCTATATGTTATTTTCCACCATATTGCCGTCTTTTGGCAATGTGAGGGC
CCGGAAACCTGGCCCTGTCTTCTTGACGAGCATTCCTAGGGGTCTTTCCCCTCTCGCCAAAGGAATGCAA
GGTCTGTTGAATGTCGTGAAGGAAGCAGTTCCTCTGGAAGCTTCTTGAAGACAAACAACGTCTGTAGCGA
CCCTTTGCAGGCAGCGGAACCCCCCACCTGGCGACAGGTGCCTCTGCGGCCAAAAGCCACGTGTATAAGA
TACACCTGCAAAGGCGGCACAACCCCAGTGCCACGTTGTGAGTTGGATAGTTGTGGAAAGAGTCAAATGG
CTCTCCTCAAGCGTATTCAACAAGGGGCTGAAGGATGCCCAGAAGGTACCCCATTGTATGGGATCTGATC
TGGGGCCTCGGTGCACATGCTTTACATGTGTTTAGTCGAGGTTAAAAAAACGTCTAGGCCCCCCGAACCA
CGGGGACGTGGTTTTCCTTTGAAAAACACGATGATAAGCTTGCCACAACCCGGGATAATTCCTGCAGCCA
ATATGGGATCGGCCATTGAACAAGATGGATTGCACGCAGGTTCTCCGGCCGCTTGGGTGGAGAGGCTATT
CGGCTATGACTGGGCACAACAGACAATCGGCTGCTCTGATGCCGCCGTGTTCCGGCTGTCAGCGCAGGGG
CGCCCGGTTCTTTTTGTCAAGACCGACCTGTCCGGTGCCCTGAATGAACTGCAGGACGAGGCAGCGCGGC
TATCGTGGCTGGCCACGACGGGCGTTCCTTGCGCAGCTGTGCTCGACGTTGTCACTGAAGCGGGAAGGGA
CTGGCTGCTATTGGGCGAAGTGCCGGGGCAGGATCTCCTGTCATCTCACCTTGCTCCTGCCGAGAAAGTA
TCCATCATGGCTGATGCAATGCGGCGGCTGCATACGCTTGATCCGGCTACCTGCCCATTCGACCACCAAG
CGAAACATCGCATCGAGCGAGCACGTACTCGGATGGAAGCCGGTCTTGTCGATCAGGATGATCTGGACGA
AGAGCATCAGGGGCTCGCGCCAGCCGAACTGTTCGCCAGGCTCAAGGCGCGCATGCCCGACGGCGATGAT
CTCGTCGTGACCCATGGCGATGCCTGCTTGCCGAATATCATGGTGGAAAATGGCCGCTTTTCTGGATTCA
TCGACTGTGGCCGGCTGGGTGTGGCGGACCGCTATCAGGACATAGCGTTGGCTACCCGTGATATTGCTGA
AGAGCTTGGCGGCGAATGGGCTGACCGCTTCCTCGTGCTTTACGGTATCGCCGCTCCCGATTCGCAGCGC
ATCGCCTTCTATCGCCTTCTTGACGAGTTCTTCTGAGGGGATCAATTCTCTAGATAACTGATCATAATCA
GCCATACCACATTTGTAGAGGTTTTACTTGCTTTAAAAAACCTCCCACACCTCCCCCTGAACCTGAAACA
TAAAATGAATGCAATTGTTGTTGTTAACTTGTTTATTGCAGCTTATAATGGTTACAAATAAAGCAATAGC
ATCACAAATTTCACAAATAAAGCATTTTTTTCACTGCATTCTAGTTGTGGTTTGTCCAAACTCATCAATG
TATCTTAACGCGTCGAGTGCATTCTAGTTGTGGTTTGTCCAAACTCATCAATGTATCTTATCATGTCTGT
ATACCGTCGACCTCTAGCTAGAGCTTGGCGTAATCATGGTCATAGCTGTTTCCTGTGTGAAATTGTTATC
CGCTCACAATTCCACACAACATACGAGCCGGAAGCATAAAGTGTAAAGCCTGGGGTGCCTAATGAGTGAG
CTAACTCACATTAATTGCGTTGCGCTCACTGCCCGCTTTCCAGTCGGGAAACCTGTCGTGCCAGCTGCAT
TAATGAATCGGCCAACGCGCGGGGAGAGGCGGTTTGCGTATTGGGCGCTCTTCCGCTTCCTCGCTCACTG
ACTCGCTGCGCTCGGTCGTTCGGCTGCGGCGAGCGGTATCAGCTCACTCAAAGGCGGTAATACGGTTATC
CACAGAATCAGGGGATAACGCAGGAAAGAACATGTGAGCAAAAGGCCAGCAAAAGGCCAGGAACCGTAAA
AAGGCCGCGTTGCTGGCGTTTTTCCATAGGCTCCGCCCCCCTGACGAGCATCACAAAAATCGACGCTCAA
GTCAGAGGTGGCGAAACCCGACAGGACTATAAAGATACCAGGCGTTTCCCCCTGGAAGCTCCCTCGTGCG
CTCTCCTGTTCCGACCCTGCCGCTTACCGGATACCTGTCCGCCTTTCTCCCTTCGGGAAGCGTGGCGCTT
TCTCATAGCTCACGCTGTAGGTATCTCAGTTCGGTGTAGGTCGTTCGCTCCAAGCTGGGCTGTGTGCACG
AACCCCCCGTTCAGCCCGACCGCTGCGCCTTATCCGGTAACTATCGTCTTGAGTCCAACCCGGTAAGACA
CGACTTATCGCCACTGGCAGCAGCCACTGGTAACAGGATTAGCAGAGCGAGGTATGTAGGCGGTGCTACA
GAGTTCTTGAAGTGGTGGCCTAACTACGGCTACACTAGAAGAACAGTATTTGGTATCTGCGCTCTGCTGA
AGCCAGTTACCTTCGGAAAAAGAGTTGGTAGCTCTTGATCCGGCAAACAAACCACCGCTGGTAGCGGTGG
TTTTTTTGTTTGCAAGCAGCAGATTACGCGCAGAAAAAAAGGATCTCAAGAAGATCCTTTGATCTTTTCT
ACGGGGTCTGACGCTCAGTGGAACGAAAACTCACGTTAAGGGATTTTGGTCATGAGATTATCAAAAAGGA
TCTTCACCTAGATCCTTTTAAATTAAAAATGAAGTTTTAAATCAATCTAAAGTATATATGAGTAAACTTG
GTCTGACAGTTACCAATGCTTAATCAGTGAGGCACCTATCTCAGCGATCTGTCTATTTCGTTCATCCATA
GTTGCCTGACTCCCCGTCGTGTAGATAACTACGATACGGGAGGGCTTACCATCTGGCCCCAGTGCTGCAA
TGATACCGCGAGACCCACGCTCACCGGCTCCAGATTTATCAGCAATAAACCAGCCAGCCGGAAGGGCCGA
GCGCAGAAGTGGTCCTGCAACTTTATCCGCCTCCATCCAGTCTATTAATTGTTGCCGGGAAGCTAGAGTA
AGTAGTTCGCCAGTTAATAGTTTGCGCAACGTTGTTGCCATTGCTACAGGCATCGTGGTGTCACGCTCGT
CGTTTGGTATGGCTTCATTCAGCTCCGGTTCCCAACGATCAAGGCGAGTTACATGATCCCCCATGTTGTG
CAAAAAAGCGGTTAGCTCCTTCGGTCCTCCGATCGTTGTCAGAAGTAAGTTGGCCGCAGTGTTATCACTC
ATGGTTATGGCAGCACTGCATAATTCTCTTACTGTCATGCCATCCGTAAGATGCTTTTCTGTGACTGGTG
AGTACTCAACCAAGTCATTCTGAGAATAGTGTATGCGGCGACCGAGTTGCTCTTGCCCGGCGTCAATACG
GGATAATACCGCGCCACATAGCAGAACTTTAAAAGTGCTCATCATTGGAAAACGTTCTTCGGGGCGAAAA
CTCTCAAGGATCTTACCGCTGTTGAGATCCAGTTCGATGTAACCCACTCGTGCACCCAACTGATCTTCAG
CATCTTTTACTTTCACCAGCGTTTCTGGGTGAGCAAAAACAGGAAGGCAAAATGCCGCAAAAAAGGGAAT
AAGGGCGACACGGAAATGTTGAATACTCATACTCTTCCTTTTTCAATATTATTGAAGCATTTATCAGGGT
TATTGTCTCATGAGCGGATACATATTTGAATGTATTTAGAAAAATAAACAAATAGGGGTTCCGCGCACAT
TTCCCCGAAAAGTGCCACCTGACGTC
